Addgene plasmid #187273: PLL5.0-Anillin ShRNA-Cherry-AnillinA740D, E758K
Purpose: Lentiviral expression of shRNA targeting Anillin + reconstitution of Anillin A740D,E758K
Depositing lab: Alpha Yap. Depositing organization: University of Queensland, Institute for Molecular Bioscience. Publication: Anillin Promotes Cell Contractility by Cyclic Resetting of RhoA Residence Kinetics. Budnar S, Husain KB, Gomez GA, Naghibosadat M, Varma A, Verma S, Hamilton NA, Morris RG, Yap AS. Dev Cell. 2019 Jun 17;49(6):894-906.e12. doi: 10.1016/j.devcel.2019.04.031. Epub 2019 May 16. PubMed 31105010.
Backbone
  Vector backbone: pLL5.0
  Backbone size w/o insert (bp): 7593
  Vector type: Lentiviral
Growth in bacteria
  Bacterial resistance: Ampicillin, 100 μg/mL
  Growth temperature: 37°C
  Growth strain: NEB Stable
  Copy number: High Copy
Gene/Insert
  Gene/Insert name: Anillin ,hsAnillin, Entrez Gene ANLN (a.k.a. FSGS8, Scraps, scra)
  gRNA/shRNA sequence: TCGGCGATGCCTCTTTGAATAAATTCAAGAGATTTATTCAAAGAGGCATCGCCATTTTTT
  Species: H. sapiens (human)
  Insert size (bp): 3324
  Mutation: Anillin A740D, E758K
  Entrez Gene: ANLN (a.k.a. FSGS8, Scraps, scra)
  Promoter: U6, CMV
  Tag / fusion protein: mCherry (N terminal on insert)
  Cloning method: Gibson Cloning
  Sequencing primers: 5′ mU6 Forward Primer,mCherry-F; 3′ WPRE-R
Resource information
  A portion of this plasmid was derived from a plasmid made by: Plasmid made by Srikanth Budnar
Terms and licenses: Academic/Nonprofit Terms; Industry Terms: Not Available to Industry
Depositor comments: Rescue with reconstituted -Anillin A740D,E758K. 5' cloning site: SacII (not destroyed), 3' cloning site: Sbf1 (destroyed). With regard to all the Anillin sequences, I chose to number these residues as per the canonical sequence which is the full-length isoform. We have been using a smaller isoform, that lacks aa 508-544 as compared to the canonical isoform. The article that identified the Rho binding region on Anillin (https://www.ncbi.nlm.nih.gov/pmc/articles/PMC4449299/) followed the residue numbers of the canonical isoform to describe the mutations a740D, E758K (ref figure 2 in the article). Therefore, I chose to follow similar nomenclature when I generated the AHPH-DM for Rashmi's NCB paper. To harmonize the nomenclature across constructs, I continued to number the residues in all the GFP/Cherry Anillin constructs as per the canonical sequence.
How to cite: PLL5.0-Anillin ShRNA-Cherry-AnillinA740D, E758K was a gift from Alpha Yap (Addgene plasmid # 187273 ; http://n2t.net/addgene:187273 ; RRID:Addgene_187273)
