[The description below was written by a language model from this plasmid's Addgene catalogue record and pLannotate feature annotations shown in this document.]
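Description:
PLL5.0-Anillin ShRNA-Cherry-AnillinA740D, E758K is a lentiviral knockdown-and-rescue vector built on the pLL5.0 backbone. It is propagated in bacteria as a high-copy plasmid through a ColE1/pUC-type origin and selected with ampicillin (AmpR). The sequenced record is about 10.9 kb. The viral portion carries a CMV enhancer/promoter fused to a truncated HIV-1 5' LTR to drive genomic RNA production in packaging cells. This is followed by the Ψ packaging signal with flanking gag and env fragments, the Rev response element, the cPPT/CTS, a WPRE, and a 3' truncated LTR. These elements allow packaging, nuclear import and efficient expression of the integrated provirus once helper functions are supplied in trans.

The payload combines two expression units. A mouse U6 RNA polymerase III promoter drives an shRNA targeting human Anillin (ANLN) to deplete the endogenous protein. Downstream, an internal CMV enhancer/promoter expresses mCherry fused to the N terminus of human Anillin carrying the A740D and E758K substitutions. The depositor notes that these residues lie in the RhoA-binding region and are numbered by the canonical full-length isoform, whereas the cloned cDNA is a shorter isoform lacking residues 508–544. The annotation also shows two loxP sites flanking the CMV–mCherry–Anillin cassette, which would in principle allow its removal by Cre, though the record does not describe such a use. How the rescue transcript escapes the shRNA is likewise not stated. The construct is intended for replacing endogenous Anillin with a fluorescent double-mutant version in transduced human cells, supporting studies of how Anillin regulates RhoA and cell contractility.
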