Features (pLannotate 1.2.2; 26 found; start..end, strand, type, name):
      1..141     -  CDS            env (fragment): ENV_HV1W1 - Experimental evidence at protein level: Swiss-Prot protein existence level 1. [Transmembrane protein gp41]: Acts as a class I viral fusion protein. Under the current model, the protein has at least 3 conformational states: pre-fusion native state, pre-hairpin intermediate state, and post-fusion hairpin state. During fusion of viral and target intracellular membranes, the coiled coil regions (heptad repeats) assume a trimer-of-hairpins structure, positioning the fusion peptide in close proximity to the C-terminal region of the ectodomain. The formation of this structure appears to d
    140..478     -  CDS            HIV-1 gag (fragment): gag protein from human immunodeficiency virus 1; gag
    462..587     -  misc_feature   HIV-1 Ψ: packaging signal of human immunodeficiency virus type 1
    634..814     -  LTR            5' LTR (truncated): truncated 5' long terminal repeat (LTR) from HIV-1
    832..1031    -  promoter       CMV promoter: human cytomegalovirus (CMV) immediate early promoter
   1032..1411    -  enhancer       CMV enhancer: human cytomegalovirus immediate early enhancer
   1566..1618    +  misc_feature   bom (fragment): basis of mobility region from pBR322
   1677..1781    +  promoter       AmpR promoter: bla
   1782..2642    +  CDS            AmpR: β-lactamase; bla; confers resistance to ampicillin, carbenicillin, and related antibiotics
   2813..3401    +  rep_origin     ori: high-copy-number ColE1/pMB1/pBR322/pUC origin of replication
   3463..3643    -  LTR            5' LTR (truncated): truncated 5' long terminal repeat (LTR) from HIV-1
   3650..4150    -  CDS            nef (fragment): NEF_HV1LA - Experimental evidence at protein level: Swiss-Prot protein existence level 1. Extracellular Nef protein targets CD4(+) T-lymphocytes for apoptosis by interacting with CXCR4 surface receptors. From Human immunodeficiency virus type 1 group M subtype B (isolate Lai) (HIV-1).
   4152..4171    -  misc_feature   MCS (fragment): pBluescript multiple cloning site
   4172..4758    -  misc_feature   WPRE: woodchuck hepatitis virus posttranscriptional regulatory element
   4758..4781    -  misc_feature   MCS (fragment): pBluescript multiple cloning site
   4814..4847    -  protein_bind   loxP: Cre-mediated recombination occurs in the 8-bp core sequence (GCATACAT). Cre recombinase
   4878..8138    -  CDS            ANLN: ANLN_HUMAN - Experimental evidence at protein level: Swiss-Prot protein existence level 1. Required for cytokinesis (PubMed:16040610). Essential for the structural integrity of the cleavage furrow and for completion of cleavage furrow ingression. Plays a role in bleb assembly during metaphase and anaphase of mitosis (PubMed:23870127). May play a significant role in podocyte cell migration (PubMed:24676636). From Homo sapiens (Human).
   8145..8852    -  CDS            mCherry: mCherry is a basic (constitutively fluorescent) red fluorescent protein published in 2004, derived from Discosoma sp.. It is reported to be a very rapidly-maturing monomer with low acid sensitivity.
   8887..9090    -  promoter       CMV promoter: human cytomegalovirus (CMV) immediate early promoter
   9091..9394    -  enhancer       CMV enhancer: human cytomegalovirus immediate early enhancer
   9474..9507    -  protein_bind   loxP: Cre-mediated recombination occurs in the 8-bp core sequence (GCATACAT). Cre recombinase
   9542..9567    +  misc_feature   MCS (fragment): pBluescript multiple cloning site
   9628..9940    -  promoter       U6 promoter: RNA polymerase III promoter for mouse U6 snRNA (Das et al., 1988)
   9995..10112   -  misc_feature   cPPT/CTS: central polypurine tract and central termination sequence of HIV-1
  10162..10262   -  CDS            Rev (fragment): human immunodeficiency virus 1 (HIV-1) Rev protein; rev; enhances nuclear export of unspliced and incompletely spliced viral mRNAs
  10639..10872   -  misc_feature   RRE: The Rev response element (RRE) of HIV-1 allows for Rev-dependent mRNA export from the nucleus to the cytoplasm.
>Addgene plasmid #187273 | PLL5.0-Anillin ShRNA-Cherry-AnillinA740D, E758K | addgene full sequence | sequence record 373245 | Addgene NGS Result
TCTCTTTGCCTTGGTGGGTGCTACTCCTAATGGTTCAATTTTTACTACTTTATATTTATATAATTCACTT
CTCCAATTGTCCCTCATATCTCCTCCTCCAGGTCTGAAGATCAGCGGCCGGCCGCTTGCTGTGCGGTGGT
CTTACTTTTGTTTTGCTCTTCCTCTATCTTGTCTAAAGCTTCCTTGGTGTCTTTTATCTCTATCCTTTGA
TGCACACAATAGAGGGTTGCTACTGTATTATATAATGATCTAAGTTCTTCTGATCCTGTCTGAAGGGATG
GTTGTAGCTGTCCCAGTATTTGTCTACAGCCTTCTGATGTTTCTAACAGGCCAGGATTAACTGCGAATCG
TTCTAGCTCCCTGCTTGCCCATACTATATGTTTTAATTTATATTTTTTCTTTCCCCCTGGCCTTAACCGA
ATTTTTTCCCATCGCGATCTAATTCTCCCCCGCTTAATACTGACGCTCTCGCACCCATCTCTCTCCTTCT
AGCCTCCGCTAGTCAAAATTTTTGGCGTACTCACCAGTCGCCGCCCCTCGCCTCTTGCCGTGCGCGCTTC
AGCAAGCCGAGTCCTGCGTCGAGAGAGCTCCTCTGGTTTCCCTTTCGCTTTCAAGTCCCTGTTCGGGCGC
CACTGCTAGAGATTTTCCACACTGACTAAAAGGGTCTGAGGGATCTCTAGTTACCAGAGTCACACAACAG
ACGGGCACACACTACTTGAAGCACTCAAGGCAAGCTTTATTGAGGCTTAAGCAGTGGGTTCCCTAGTTAG
CCAGAGAGCTCCCAGGCTCAGATCTGGTCTAACCAGAGAGACCCAGTACAGGCAAAACGCGCTGCTTATA
TAGACCTCCCACCGTACACGCCTACCGCCCATTTGCGTCAATGGGGCGGAGTTGTTACGACATTTTGGAA
AGTCCCGTTGATTTTGGTGCCAAAACAAACTCCCATTGACGTCAATGGGGTGGAGACTTGGAAATCCCCG
TGAGTCAAACCGCTATCCACGCCCATTGATGTACTGCCAAAACCGCATCACCATGGTAATAGCGATGACT
AATACGTAGATGTACTGCCAAGTAGGAAAGTCCCATAAGGTCATGTACTGGGCATAATGCCAGGCGGGCC
ATTTACCGTCATTGACGTCAATAGGGGGCGTACTTGGCATATGATACACTTGATGTACTGCCAAGTGGGC
AGTTTACCGTAAATACTCCACCCATTGACGTCAATGGAAAGTCCCTATTGGCGTTACTATGGGAACATAC
GTCATTATTGACGTCAATGGGCGGGGGTCGTTGGGCGGTCAGCCAGGCGGGCCATTTACCGTAAGTTATG
TAACGCGGAACTCCATATATGGGCTATGAACTAATGACCCCGTAATTGATTACTATTAATAACTAGTCAA
TAATCAATGTCAACGCGTATATCTGGCCCGTACATCGCGAAGCAGCGCAAAACGCCTAACCCTAAGCAGA
TTCTTCATGCAATTGTCGGTCAAGCCTTGCCTTGTTGTAGCTTAAATTTTGCTCGCGCACTACTCAGCGA
CCTCCAACACACAAGCAGGGAGCAGATACTGGCTTAACTATGCGGCATCAGAGCAGATTGTACTGAGAGT
GCACCATAGGGGATCGGGAGATCTCCCGATCCGTCGACGTCAGGTGGCACTTTTCGGGGAAATGTGCGCG
GAACCCCTATTTGTTTATTTTTCTAAATACATTCAAATATGTATCCGCTCATGAGACAATAACCCTGATA
AATGCTTCAATAATATTGAAAAAGGAAGAGTATGAGTATTCAACATTTCCGTGTCGCCCTTATTCCCTTT
TTTGCGGCATTTTGCCTTCCTGTTTTTGCTCACCCAGAAACGCTGGTGAAAGTAAAAGATGCTGAAGATC
AGTTGGGTGCACGAGTGGGTTACATCGAACTGGATCTCAACAGCGGTAAGATCCTTGAGAGTTTTCGCCC
CGAAGAACGTTTTCCAATGATGAGCACTTTTAAAGTTCTGCTATGTGGCGCGGTATTATCCCGTATTGAC
GCCGGGCAAGAGCAACTCGGTCGCCGCATACACTATTCTCAGAATGACTTGGTTGAGTACTCACCAGTCA
CAGAAAAGCATCTTACGGATGGCATGACAGTAAGAGAATTATGCAGTGCTGCCATAACCATGAGTGATAA
CACTGCGGCCAACTTACTTCTGACAACGATCGGAGGACCGAAGGAGCTAACCGCTTTTTTGCACAACATG
GGGGATCATGTAACTCGCCTTGATCGTTGGGAACCGGAGCTGAATGAAGCCATACCAAACGACGAGCGTG
ACACCACGATGCCTGTAGCAATGGCAACAACGTTGCGCAAACTATTAACTGGCGAACTACTTACTCTAGC
TTCCCGGCAACAATTAATAGACTGGATGGAGGCGGATAAAGTTGCAGGACCACTTCTGCGCTCGGCCCTT
CCGGCTGGCTGGTTTATTGCTGATAAATCTGGAGCCGGTGAGCGTGGGTCTCGCGGTATCATTGCAGCAC
TGGGGCCAGATGGTAAGCCCTCCCGTATCGTAGTTATCTACACGACGGGGAGTCAGGCAACTATGGATGA
ACGAAATAGACAGATCGCTGAGATAGGTGCCTCACTGATTAAGCATTGGTAACTGTCAGACCAAGTTTAC
TCATATATACTTTAGATTGATTTAAAACTTCATTTTTAATTTAAAAGGATCTAGGTGAAGATCCTTTTTG
ATAATCTCATGACCAAAATCCCTTAACGTGAGTTTTCGTTCCACTGAGCGTCAGACCCCGTAGAAAAGAT
CAAAGGATCTTCTTGAGATCCTTTTTTTCTGCGCGTAATCTGCTGCTTGCAAACAAAAAAACCACCGCTA
CCAGCGGTGGTTTGTTTGCCGGATCAAGAGCTACCAACTCTTTTTCCGAAGGTAACTGGCTTCAGCAGAG
CGCAGATACCAAATACTGTTCTTCTAGTGTAGCCGTAGTTAGGCCACCACTTCAAGAACTCTGTAGCACC
GCCTACATACCTCGCTCTGCTAATCCTGTTACCAGTGGCTGCTGCCAGTGGCGATAAGTCGTGTCTTACC
GGGTTGGACTCAAGACGATAGTTACCGGATAAGGCGCAGCGGTCGGGCTGAACGGGGGGTTCGTGCACAC
AGCCCAGCTTGGAGCGAACGACCTACACCGAACTGAGATACCTACAGCGTGAGCTATGAGAAAGCGCCAC
GCTTCCCGAAGGGAGAAAGGCGGACAGGTATCCGGTAAGCGGCAGGGTCGGAACAGGAGAGCGCACGAGG
GAGCTTCCAGGGGGAAACGCCTGGTATCTTTATAGTCCTGTCGGGTTTCGCCACCTCTGACTTGAGCGTC
GATTTTTGTGATGCTCGTCAGGGGGGCGGAGCCTATGGAAAAACGCCAGCAACGCGGCCTTTTTACGGTT
CCTGGCCTTTTGCTGGCCTTTTGCTCACATGCTGCTAGAGATTTTCCACACTGACTAAAAGGGTCTGAGG
GATCTCTAGTTACCAGAGTCACACAACAGACGGGCACACACTACTTGAAGCACTCAAGGCAAGCTTTATT
GAGGCTTAAGCAGTGGGTTCCCTAGTTAGCCAGAGAGCTCCCAGGCTCAGATCTGGTCTAACCAGAGAGA
CCCAGTACAGTCCGGATGCAGCTCTCGGGCCATGTGATGAAATGCTAGGCGGCTGTCAAACCTCCACTCT
AATACTTCTCTCTCCGGGTCATCCATCCCATGCAGGCTCACAGGGTGTAACAAGCGGGTGTTCTCTCCTT
CATTGGCTTCTTCTACCTTCTCTTGCTCAACTGGTACTAGCTTGTAGCACCATCCAAAGGTCAGTGGATA
TCTGATCCCTGGCCCTGGTGTGTAGTTCTGCCAATCAGGGAAGTAGCCTTGTGTGTGGTAGATCCACAGA
TCAAGGATATCTTGTCTTCGTTGGGAGTGAATTAGCCCTTCCAGTCCCCCCTTTTCTTTTAAAAAGTGGC
TAAGATCTACAGCTGCCTTGTAAGTCATTGGTCTTAAAGGTACCTGAGGTGTGACTGGAAAACCCACCTC
CTCCTCCTCTTGTGCTTCTAGCCAGGCACAATCAGCATTGGTAGCTGCTGTATTGCTACTTGTGATTGCT
CCATGTTTTTCTAGGTCTCGATCGAGGTCGACGGTATCGATGCGGGGAGGCGGCCCAAAGGGAGATCCGA
CTCGTCTGAGGGCGAAGGCGAAGACGCGGAAGAGGCCGCAGAGCCGGCAGCAGGCCGGGAAGGAAGGTCC
GCTGGATTGAGGGCCGAAGGGACGTAGCAGAAGGACGTCCCGCGCAGAATCCAGGTGGCAACACAGGCGA
GCAGCCAAGGAAAGGACGATGATTTCCCCGACAACACCACGGAATTGTCAGTGCCCAACAGCCGAGCCCC
TGTCCAGCAGCGGGCAAGGCAGGCGGCGATGAGTTCCGCCGTGGCAATAGGGAGGGGGAAAGCGAAAGTC
CCGGAAAGGAGCTGACAGGTGGTGGCAATGCCCCAACCAGTGGGGGTTGCGTCAGCAAACACAGTGCACA
CCACGCCACGTTGCCTGACAACGGGCCACAACTCCTCATAAAGAGACAGCAACCAGGATTTATACAAGGA
GGAGAAAATGAAAGCCATACGGGAAGCAATAGCATGATACAAAGGCATTAAAGCAGCGTATCCACATAGC
GTAAAAGGAGCAACATAGTTAAGAATACCAGTCAATCTTTCACAAATTTTGTAATCCAGAGGTTGATTAT
CGATAAGCTTGATATCGAATTGTACCTAGTGGAACCGGAACCCTTAAACATGTATAACTTCGTATAATGT
ATGCTATACGAAGTTATTAGGTCCCTCGACGAATTGCCTGCAGGTTAAGGCTTTCCAATAGGTTTGTAGC
AAGCATCAGGTTGCCAGAGGCGAATATCAACAAGAACTTGATTGAGTTTTTGCATCCAGAGATCCCGCTC
TTCTTTAGTATCTGCAGACAGCCAGTTCTTGGTAACACAGAGTGTGTCCCTGCATTGGCTGACAAGAGTC
TCTCGGTCATCTTCTCTTTGTGGTCGGACAGTAATTAATTCAAAAGTGTTGCGTCTTGCACAAAATTCTC
TGTTGGCTGGTTCTATCTGACGACTGGTACAATTAGCCAGATTTATCCTTCCTATGGGATTCTTGCGTTT
CTCATCATCTGGATAAGTCCAATAAGATATACAGTTTCCAGAAAGAACACACCATCTTCGATGCCAGGCA
CCAAAACCACTAACATCTTCAAATATGGTTAGAAAACCTCTTTCTTCAACACTGGAATTCACTTGACATT
TTATTTTTAAATAAATATGACCTTCCAAAGAAGATAAAAAGGGGACCTTGTCCAGAACAAACTTAGTATT
TCCTACTGAAGACAATGATAATGTGTAAGATCCAACAAGGGCGAAGTTGCTGGTTCGCACAGCACTAAGA
CCTCCTGGACTGGCCATGACTGAAGAATGAATGTTGCTTTTTGTGGTTATAGATGTGAGGAGTCGCTTTG
GAGTAATAGCCTTGGACTTGGATGTTTTTTTCTTCTTATCAAGGCCTGAGGGATCTTTCTTTTGCACCAA
GCTGTAAACTTCAATATTTATTTCAAAGTCATTGGATACATCTTGCAGAGTAAATGTAGTAGTGAATGTC
AGAGCATCACCGTTAAGAGAGTTTGAAGTACTTGCTAATGGTGTGGCTACCATATTTTCAGCTCCTGCTT
TTAGTATAATTAAGTAATAGTAATTTGCTGCATCTGGTTTCTGAACCGTACTGCAGACAAAATCTGCTTT
TAGAGGCAAGCGGATTTCTGACAAAGTAACTGATCCTTTGGATGGCATAAATTCACTTTGGGGACTAGCC
TTATTCTTCCTCTGAGGTCCTTCGTTCTTCAATTTATTCAATTCATCAATCAAAAGTGTTCTCTTCCCAG
TTGCAATTAGAAGAAGTCTTTCTGCTTTAGCTTCTTCTAGGGACCCTTTTCCATGTTCTTCATCAACACA
GCAGTTAAGATCCTGGCTAGCTTGATAGATCACTGTCTGTTGCATATTTATTTCGTTATTGAGTTCCTGC
ATTTTCTGTTTGATATTAACTTGACAAGGAAAGGCATTATTTTTTTCATCCAGTTTTGAAGTAACATCTT
CCTTCCGAACAATCACCTGCTTTATTGATGGACGTTCTGTTTCTTTGAATCTTTGAGATCTATATGCATC
AATGCTGTAAAGAAGATCACGATCTTCAGAACCAAGGCTATCACCAGATTCAGCTCGAGGGACACGAGTT
CTTTGGAATTTTCCTGGTTTTGGACTTTCATCACTTCTGCTGGTGTCTTTCAATTCCAGTCTAGGTGTGG
ACACTAAACTCTCTGGACTTACCACACCAACTGTTTGTGCCAATGGTGCAAGTAAAGACATTGAGGAGAT
ATTCAGTGCATCTTCCTGTTCTTCGCTGCTTTCTGCTAATGCTTGATCCATCTCCTCTTGGCTCTTCTCC
ATATCTAGTTCACCTTCCTCTAGGACATCACTGAAGAGGTCATTAATTACTTTCGAACTATTGATATCAT
CATCATCCACACTCATCTCAATTTCACGTATCACTTCTTTAGGTTCTGTACTAGAATTTTTGGCTGGTAT
CTGGTTTTCGGTCACCTTTTCTGTTACTGGAAGTGACTGAGTTTTTGAAACACCTTGGTGTTTTTTGAGG
GGAGTGCTCTGACAGTGAGTTTCCTGTTTGGTTTCTAGTTGTTTGCTTTTTGAGTTTCCGCCTTTTTCTG
CACTCCATATATTGCCCTTGTCAAATCGGCCACGAAGACATGCTAGTTCTTTTTGACGTTCCTGCTTGAG
CTGTTGTGCTAAATGGGTAGTAGATGAAGATGTGTCTTGCTTGAATAATTTTTCTTGGATGGCCTTTGTA
TTTGGAGTAATAATGGGGGTTCTGTGGGGTGTGCTACGAGCTGGACTTTCTTTGCTATGTTCTTGACAAC
GCTCTCCAAAGCGTTCCAGGAAAGGCTTAATTCCTGTTCCTCCTGGTGTCGTAGATTTGTCTTTAGATTG
AGATTGCAGACAAATTTCTCTACTTAATTCTCCCTTGGATGGAACTGTCTGGGATAAAGTTGACTTCACA
ATTGGTTTCGATACCCCCGTTTTCAGAGGACTAATAGGAGTTTTTGGAAGTAGCTCAGGATTTTGTCCCT
CACAACTTTTAGCATCAGTGATAGATGTAGTAGATTTCACTGGAGAAGTAGCTTTCACAGAGCTGGAAAT
TGAGGCATTAACCAAAGACGCATCAGCAGCACTTGAGGATAGGGCCTTGTTTAAGCTTGCGTCGCCATCC
CTTTGGGAACAGAATGTAGCTTCCTGCTTAACACTGCTGCTATTGATCCTAGCAGATGCTCCACTTGCAG
AGGAAAATTTGGATAAACAAGCGGTACCAGGCTGTTCTTGTACACTGTTTTGTTTTGCAAATGAGTGATT
TACATCATCTTCCCAGGAGCAAATAGTTGCAGCAAGATTGGCCAGACGGCCCCTTCTGCCAACTGGAGTT
GCCGAGGCATTTGAAAGCAGAGGTCTGGGAGGGGAAGCAGCCTTTTCCTCTGATGGCATTGGTGAGAAGA
GTGAGCTTTCAGGAATGTCATCTGTCATATCATCATTATCCCAACGGCGCCGTTGCTCTGCAAGTTTTTG
CATACGTGTTTTAACTGAGGAGGCTGCAGTTGCTTCCAATCTTGAGTTCAGCCCTCTCCTCATGCCCAGC
AGTGATGCCGGGACAGCAACAGAATCACTGATGGTATCTGCTGCTTGTGGCTGCACCTGAGGAGACACAG
GACTTGGAGAACAAGATTTTGCAGATGTCGACTCAACTGGTTGTTTATTTTCCAAGTTAGAAACTTCTAC
TTCAGTGTTGTCAGAACAGCGTTTTTTTGATGGCGATGGTTTTGTACAAGATTTCTCTTCACCACCAGAG
AGGGGCTGCTGGTTACTTGCTTCTGAAAGTGGCTGTCTAGCTCGCTTAGCATGAGTCATAGACCTTGGAG
CTGCTGTGGGCCTCTCAGCCATTTTTCTCTGAAGATTCTCTCGCCTGGCACGGGTTCGCTCCAGCAGTTT
CTCCGTAAACGGATCCATCCGCGGCTTGTACAGCTCGTCCATGCCGCCGGTGGAGTGGCGGCCCTCGGCG
CGTTCGTACTGTTCCACGATGGTGTAGTCCTCGTTGTGGGAGGTGATGTCCAACTTGATGTTGACGTTGT
AGGCGCCGGGCAGCTGCACGGGCTTCTTGGCCTTGTAGGTGGTCTTGACCTCAGCGTCGTAGTGGCCGCC
GTCCTTCAGCTTCAGCCTCTGCTTGATCTCGCCCTTCAGGGCGCCGTCCTCGGGGTACATCCGCTCGGAG
GAGGCCTCCCAGCCCATGGTCTTCTTCTGCATTACGGGGCCGTCGGAGGGGAAGTTGGTGCCGCGCAGCT
TCACCTTGTAGATGAACTCGCCGTCCTGCAGGGAGGAGTCCTGGGTCACGGTCACCACGCCGCCGTCCTC
GAAGTTCATCACGCGCTCCCACTTGAAGCCCTCGGGGAAGGACAGCTTCAAGTAGTCGGGGATGTCGGCG
GGGTGCTTCACGTAGGCCTTGGAGCCGTACATGAACTGAGGGGACAGGATGTCCCAGGCGAAGGGCAGGG
GGCCACCCTTGGTCACCTTCAGCTTGGCGGTCTGGGTGCCCTCGTAGGGGCGGCCCTCGCCCTCGCCCTC
GATCTCGAACTCGTGGCCGTTCACGGAGCCCTCCATGTGCACCTTGAAGCGCATGAACTCCTTGATGATG
GCCATGTTATCCTCCTCGCCCTTGCTCACCATGGTGGCGCTAGCGGATCTGACGGTTCACTAAACCAGCT
CTGCTTATATAGACCTCCCACCGTACACGCCTACCGCCCATTTGCGTCAATGGGGCGGAGTTGTTACGAC
ATTTTGGAAAGTCCCGTTGATTTTGGTGCCAAAACAAACTCCCATTGACGTCAATGGGGTGGAGACTTGG
AAATCCCCGTGAGTCAAACCGCTATCCACGCCCATTGATGTACTGCCAAAACCGCATCACCATGGTAATA
GCGATGACTAATACGTAGATGTACTGCCAAGTAGGAAAGTCCCATAAGGTCATGTACTGGGCATAATGCC
AGGCGGGCCATTTACCGTCATTGACGTCAATAGGGGGCGTACTTGGCATATGATACACTTGATGTACTGC
CAAGTGGGCAGTTTACCGTAAATACTCCACCCATTGACGTCAATGGAAAGTCCCTATTGGCGTTACTATG
GGAACATACGTCATTATTGACGTCAATGGGCGGGGGTCGTTGGGCGGTCAGCCAGGCGGGCCATTTACCG
TAAGTTATGTAACGCGGAACTCCATATATGGGCTATGAACTAATGACCCCGTAATTGATTACTATGCGGC
CGCTTAAGCTTGGAACCCTTAATATAACTTCGTATAATGTATGCTATACGAAGTTATTAGGTCCCTCGAC
CTGCTGGAATCTCGTGAAGCGAGCTTATCGATACCGTCGACCTCGAGAAAAAATGGCGATGCCTCTTTGA
ATAAATCTCTTGAATTTATTCAAAGAGGCATCGCCGAAACAAGGCTTTTCTCCAAGGGATATTTATAGTC
TCAAAACACACAATTACTTTACAGTTAGGGTGAGTTTCCTTTTGTGCTGTTTTTTAAAATAATAATTTAG
TATTTGTATCTCTTATAGAAATCCAAGCCTATCATGTAAAATGTAGCTAGTATTAAAAAGAACAGATTAT
CTGTCTTTTATCGCACATTAAGCCTCTATAGTTACTAGGAAATATTATATGCAAATTAACCGGGGCAGGG
GAGTAGCCGAGCTTCTCCCACAAGTCTGTGCGAGGGGGCCGGCGCGGGCCTAGAGATGGCGCGTCGGATC
TCTAGAGCGCGGTACTAACCAAACTGGATCTCTGCTGTCCCTGTAATAAACCCGAAAATTTTGAATTTTT
GTAATTTGTTTTTGTAATTCTTTAGTTTGTATGTCTGTTGCTATTATGTCTACTATTCTTTCCCCTGCAC
TGTACCCCCCAATCCCCCCTTTTCTTTTAAAATTGTGGATGAATACTGCCATTTGTCTGCAGAATTGGCG
CACGCAGTGCCGATCCGTTCACTAATCGAATGGATCTGTCTCTGTCTCTCTCTCCACCTTCTTCTTCTAT
TCCTTCGGGCCTGTCGGGTCCCCTCGGGGTTGGGAGGTGGGTCTGAAACGATAATGGTGAATATCCCTGC
CTAACTCTATTCACTATAGAAAGTACAGCAAAAACTATTCTTAAACCTACCAAGCCTCCTACTATCATTA
TGAATAATTTTATATACCACAGCCAATTTGTTATGTTAAACCAATTCCACAAACTTGCCCATTTATCTAA
TTCCAATAATTCTTGTTCATTCTTTTCTTGCTGGTTTTGCGATTCTTCAATTAAGGAGTGTATTAAGCTT
GTGTAATTGTTAATTTCTCTGTCCCACTCCATCCAGGTCGTGTGATTCCAAATCTGTTCCAGAGATTTAT
TACTCCAACTAGCATTCCAAGGCACAGCAGTGGTGCAAATGAGTTTTCCAGAGCAACCCCAAATCCCCAG
GAGCTGTTGATCCTTTAGGTATCTTTCCACAGCCAGGATTCTTGCCTGGAGCTGCTTGATGCCCCAGACT
GTGAGTTGCAACAGATGCTGTTGCGCCTCAATAGCCCTCAGCAAATTGTTCTGCTGCTGCACTATACCAG
ACAATAATTGTCTGGCCTGTACCGTCAGCGTCATTGACGCTGCGCCCATAGTGCTTCCTGCTGCTCCCAA
GAACCCAAGGAACAAAGCTCCTATTCCCACTGCTCTTTTTTCTCTCTGCACCACTCT
